>Addgene plasmid #39855 | pSG5-Bcr | addgene partial sequence | sequence record 54213 | SV40pA-R 5'-GAAATTTGTGATGCTATTGC-3'
TTCTGCTTTATAAGATCTGGATCCCCCGGGCTGCAGGAATTCCGTTCAGGATGAAGCAGCAGCGTTTATT
CAAGATACAACAGTGAGGGAATCCAGTCACGTTCCCTTCTCCCCAGAGAGGGCGCATCTTGACAAGTGAT
CCAGTAGAAATCTTTTAGACTCTAAGTTAAGTTCATAAAAACCACTCCCTTCACCCTGTCTCCCAGGGCC
AGGCCTGGACTCCGAGATGAACTGGCTTGGGGCGCCCTCAGGTGGCCACATAAAAAACCACAGTCTGAGG
CCAGCCTGGGGCTCCCAGACCTGGGCGGGATCTTTCCAGGCCACCTGTCCTTCGGCTTTGGGTCGCTGTC
TCTTGGCAGATGGCCCAACACTTGGGGGTGGCCCAAGGACACCTCAGGAAGGTTCCCGCTCTACGGATGG
CCCGATTAGCCAGAGGTTTCCAGGCCATCTGTCCGCCTCCAGGAGATGGACTGGGACCTTTAGACTTCGG
TGGAGAACAGGATGCTCTGTCTCTTGCTGTCCGGGGCAGGGATGGCCTCCAGCTGCAGGAAGTACAGCAG
CACCTGGACCTGGGACATGACCTCCAAGGACCAGCTGTCAGTCATGGTGATAGGCTGGCTGGGGTTGGCA
GGGAGCTTGCTCTCCTTCTCGGAGGGCCGGAGCAGCGTGGGGCCAAAGACCGTGGCGAGGTTGTGCAGGG
ACATCTTATTGACTGCCTCCTTCTCTGCCACCCTTTTCAGGTGGTCCAGAAGGAAAAGGAAGGTGAGCAG
GTTGGCCTCCGGCAGGGACAGCAGCAGGTTGAGCATGCAGCTCTCCTTTGCAACCGGGTCTGA
