[The description below was written by a language model from this plasmid's Addgene catalogue record.]
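Description:
pSG5-Bcr is a mammalian expression plasmid carrying the wild-type human BCR cDNA in the Stratagene pSG5 backbone. The backbone is about 4.1 kb and the insert about 4.3 kb, for a total of roughly 8.4 kb. It is maintained in E. coli as a high-copy plasmid under ampicillin selection. The record does not list a mammalian selection marker, so the plasmid is best suited to transient transfection or to co-transfection with a separate marker.

The record does not explicitly name the promoter. pSG5 is generally known as a vector that drives inserts from the SV40 early promoter, with a T7 promoter just upstream of the cloning site and an SV40 polyadenylation signal downstream. This fits the listed sequencing primers (T7 at the 5′ end, SV40 polyA reverse at the 3′ end). The BCR cDNA lies between EcoRI (5′) and BamHI (3′), and both sites are preserved. It was assembled in a four-way ligation of three consecutive cDNA fragments (about 1.6 kb EcoRI–SstI, 1.0 kb SstI–HindIII and 1.6 kb HindIII–BamHI) into the EcoRI/BamHI-cut vector.

The 5′ untranslated region was truncated to remove some of its GC-rich sequence. The complete coding region, the natural stop codon and some 3′ untranslated sequence are retained, and no epitope tag is present, so the product is native, untagged full-length Bcr protein. The record does not state a specific application. The design supports expressing unmodified human BCR in mammalian cells, for example to study the normal protein whose gene is involved in the Philadelphia chromosome translocation of leukemia.
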