Addgene plasmid #39855: pSG5-Bcr
Depositing lab: Nora Heisterkamp. Depositing organization: Children's Hospital Los Angeles.
Backbone
  Vector backbone: pSG5
  Backbone manufacturer: Stratagene
  Backbone size w/o insert (bp): 4100
  Total vector size (bp): 8400
  Vector type: Mammalian Expression
Growth in bacteria
  Bacterial resistance: Ampicillin, 100 μg/mL
  Growth temperature: 37°C
  Growth strain: DH5alpha
  Copy number: High Copy
Gene/Insert
  Gene/Insert name: BCR
  Species: H. sapiens (human)
  Insert size (bp): 4300
  Mutation: wild type
  Entrez Gene: BCR (a.k.a. ALL, BCR1, CML, D22S11, D22S662, PHL)
  Cloning method: Restriction Enzyme; 5′ cloning site EcoRI (not destroyed); 3′ cloning site BamHI (not destroyed)
  Sequencing primers: 5′ T7; 3′ SV40pA-R
Terms and licenses: Academic/Nonprofit Terms; Industry Terms: Not Available to Industry
Depositor comments: Constructed by Leena Haataja. BCR was inserted in a 4-way ligation of 1.6 kb EcoRI-SstI + 1.0 kb SstI-HindIII + 1.6 kb HindIII-BamHI fragments into pSG5 digested with EcoRI –BamHI. The construct contains no tag. The BCR cDNA 5'UT sequences were truncated to remove some of the GC-rich sequences. The construct includes the complete coding region, the natural stop codon and 3'UT sequences.
How to cite: pSG5-Bcr was a gift from Nora Heisterkamp (Addgene plasmid # 39855 ; http://n2t.net/addgene:39855 ; RRID:Addgene_39855)
